Addgene plasmid #86692: pRN3P-HA-Suv4-20h2mut
Purpose: For transcription of of Suv4-20h2mut mRNA preceded by an HA-tag in 5'
Depositing lab: Maria-Elena Torres-Padilla. Depositing organization: Helmholtz Munich. Publication: SUV4-20 activity in the preimplantation mouse embryo controls timely replication. Eid A, Rodriguez-Terrones D, Burton A, Torres-Padilla ME. Genes Dev. 2016 Nov 15;30(22):2513-2526. Epub 2016 Dec 5. 10.1101/gad.288969.116 PubMed 27920088.
Backbone
  Vector backbone: pRN3p
  Backbone size w/o insert (bp): 3203
  Total vector size (bp): 4610
Growth in bacteria
  Bacterial resistance: Ampicillin, 100 μg/mL
  Growth temperature: 37°C
  Growth strain: DH5alpha
  Copy number: Unknown
Gene/Insert
  Gene/Insert name: histone-lysine N-methyltransferase KMT5C mutant (alt names: Suv4-20h2 mutant; KMT5C)
  Species: M. musculus (mouse)
  Insert size (bp): 1421
  Mutation: Mutated asparagine 273 to cysteine 276 (NHDC) into AAAG (wild-type sequence CAACCATGACTG to mutated sequence CGCCGCTGCCGG)
  GenBank ID: AY555193.1
  Entrez Gene: Kmt5c (a.k.a. Suv4-20h2, Suv420h2)
  Promoter: T3
  Tag / fusion protein: HA (N terminal on backbone)
  Cloning method: Restriction Enzyme; 5′ cloning site Xbai (not destroyed); 3′ cloning site Noti (not destroyed)
  Sequencing primers: 5′ T3 sequence; 3′ T7 sequence
Terms and licenses: Academic/Nonprofit Terms; Industry Terms: Not Available to Industry
How to cite: pRN3P-HA-Suv4-20h2mut was a gift from Maria-Elena Torres-Padilla (Addgene plasmid # 86692 ; http://n2t.net/addgene:86692 ; RRID:Addgene_86692)
