[The description below was written by a language model from this plasmid's Addgene catalogue record.]
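Description:
pRN3P-HA-Suv4-20h2mut is an in vitro transcription plasmid built on the pRN3P backbone and used as a template for producing synthetic mRNA rather than for direct expression in cells. It is propagated in E. coli under ampicillin selection; the record does not name the origin of replication and lists the copy number as unknown. The full plasmid is about 4.6 kb, of which roughly 1.4 kb is insert.

The insert is a mutant form of mouse Kmt5c (Suv4-20h2), a histone-lysine N-methyltransferase of the SUV4-20 family, enzymes known for methylating histone H4 at lysine 20. It was cloned between XbaI and NotI sites, both of which are retained. Four consecutive residues, asparagine 273 through cysteine 276 (NHDC), have been replaced with AAAG. The record does not state the functional consequence, but a substitution of this kind in a methyltransferase is typically meant to abolish catalytic activity, which would make the construct a control for a wild-type version. An HA epitope tag supplied by the backbone is fused to the N terminus, allowing the translated protein to be detected with anti-HA antibodies. A T3 promoter upstream of the tagged coding sequence drives transcription by T3 RNA polymerase, and a T7 primer site lies on the 3′ side of the insert.

The stated purpose is transcription of HA-tagged Suv4-20h2mut mRNA. The associated publication concerns SUV4-20 activity and replication timing in the preimplantation mouse embryo, so the mRNA was presumably delivered into embryos to express the mutant protein, although the record does not describe the delivery method.
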