>Addgene plasmid #86692 | pRN3P-HA-Suv4-20h2mut | addgene partial sequence | sequence record 174592 | Addgene Partial NGS Result
CCCCCCTGCAGGGCCAAGTCGGCCGGTACCCAATTCGCCCTATAGTGAGTCGTATTACAATTCACTGGCC
GTCGTTTTACAACGTCGTGACTGGGAAAACCCTGGCGTTACCCAACTTAATCGCCTTGCAGCACATCCCC
CTTTCGCCAGCTGGCGTAATAGCGAAGAGGCCCGCACCGATCGCCCTTCCCAACAGTTGCGCAGCCTGAA
TGGCGAATGGCAAATTGTAAGCGTTAATATTTTGTTAAAATTCGCGTTAAATTTTTGTTAAATCAGCTCA
TTTTTTAACCAATAGGCCGAAATCGGCAAAATCCCTTATAAATCAAAAGAATAGACCGAGATAGGGT
[37 nt withheld, positions 348-384]
AAAGAACGTGGACTCCAACGTCAAAGG
[49 nt withheld, positions 412-460]
T
[91 nt withheld, positions 462-552]
G
[124 nt withheld, positions 554-677]
CAGGTGGCACTTTTCGGGGAAATGTGCGCGGAACCCCTATTTGTTTATTTTTCTAAATACATTCAAATAT
GTATCCGCTCATGAGACAATAACCCTGATAAATGCTTCAATAATATTGAAAAAGGAAGAGTATGAGTATT
CAACATTTCCGTGTCGCCCTTATTCCCTTTTTTGCGGCATTTTGCCTTCCTGTTTTTGCTCACCCAGAAA
CGCTGGTGAAAGTAAAAGATGCTGAAGATCAGTTGGGTGCACGAGTGGGTTACATCGAACTGGATCTCAA
CAGCGGTAAGATCCTTGAGAGTTTTCGCCCCGAAGAACGTTTTCCAATGATGAGCACTTTTAAAGTTCTG
CTATGTGGCGCGGTATTATCCCGTATTGACGCCGGGCAAGAGCAACTCGGTCGCCGCATACACTATTCTC
AGAATGACTTGGTTGAGTACTCACCAGTCACAGAAAAGCATCTTACGGATGGCATGACAGTAAGAGAATT
ATGCAGTGCTGCCATAACCATGAGTGATAACACTGCGGCCAACTTACTTCTGACAACGATCGGAGGACCG
AAGGAGCTAACCGCTTTTTTGCACAACATGGGGGATCATGTAACTCGCCTTGATCGTTGGGAACCGGAGC
TGAATGAAGCCATACCAAACGACGAGCGTGACACCACGATGCCTGTAGCAATGGCAACAACGTTGCGCAA
ACTATTAACTGGCGAACTACTTACTCTAGCTTCCCGGCAACAATTAATAGACTGGATGGAGGCGGATAAA
GTTGCAGGACCACTTCTGCGCTCGGCCCTTCCGGCTGGCTGGTTTATTGCTGATAAATCTGGAGCCGGTG
AGCGTGGGTCTCGCGGTATCATTGCAGCACTGGGGCCAGATGGTAAGCCCTCCCGTATCGTAGTTATCTA
CACGACGGGGAGTCAGGCAACTATGGATGAACGAAATAGACAGATCGCTGAGATAGGTGCCTCACTGATT
AAGCATTGGTAACTGTCAGACCAAGTTTACTCATATATACTTTAGATTGATTTAAAACTTCATTTTTAAT
TTAAAAGGATCTAGGTGAAGATCCTTTTTGATAATCTCATGACCAAAATCCCTTAACGTGAGTTTTCGTT
CCACTGAGCGTCAGACCCCGTAGAAAAGATCAAAGGATCTTCTTGAGATCCTTTTTTTCTGCGCGTAATC
TGCTGCTTGCAAACAAAAAAACCACCGCTACCAGCGGTGGTTTGTTTGCCGGATCAAGAGCTACCAACTC
TTTTTCCGAAGGTAACTGGCTTCAGCAGAGCGCAGATACCAAATACTGTTCTTCTAGTGTAGCCGTAGTT
AGGCCACCACTTCAAGAACTCTGTAGCACCGCCTACATACCTCGCTCTGCTAATCCTGTTACCAGTGGCT
GCTGCCAGTGGCGATAAGTCGTGTCTTACCGGGTTGGACTCAAGACGATAGTTACCGGATAAGGCGCAGC
GGTCGGGCTGAACGGGGGGTTCGTGCACACAGCCCAGCTTGGAGCGAACGACCTACACCGAACTGAGATA
CCTACAGCGTGAGCTATGAGAAAGCGCCACGCTTCCCGAAGGGAGAAAGGCGGACAGGTATCCGGTAAGC
GGCAGGGTCGGAACAGGAGAGCGCACGAGGGAGCTTCCAGGGGGAAACGCCTGGTATCTTTATAGTCCTG
TCGGGTTTCGCCACCTCTGACTTGAGCGTCGATTTTTGTGATGCTCGTCAGGGGGGCGGAGCCTATGGAA
AAACGCCAGCAACGCGGCCTTTTTACGGTTCCTGGCCTTTTGCTGGCCTTTTGCTCACATGTTCTTTCCT
GCGTTATCCCCTGATTCTGTGGATAACCGTATTACCGCCTTTGAGTGAGCTGATACCGCTCGCCGCAGCC
GAACGACCGAGCGCAGCGAGTCAGTGAGCGAGGAAGCGGAAGAGCGCCCAATACGCAAACCGCCTCTCCC
CGCGCGTTGGCCGATTCATTAATGCAGCTGGCACGACAGGTTTCCCGACTGGAAAGCGGGCAGTGAGCGC
AACGCAATTAATGTGAGTTAGCTCACTCATTAGGCACCCCAGGCTTTACACTTTATGCTTCCGGCTCGTA
TGTTGTGTGGAATTGTGAGCGGATAACAATTTCACACAGGAAACAGCTATGACCATGATTACGCCAAGCT
CGAAATTAACCCTCACTAAAGGGAACAAAAGCTGGAGCTAAGCTTGCTTGTTCTTTTTGCAGAAGCTCAG
AATAAACGCTCAACTTTGGCAGATCTGCCGCCATGGGCTACCCATACGATGTTCCTGACTATGCGGGATC
CACTAGTTCTAGAATGGGGCCTGATCGAGTGACAGCCCGAGAACTGTGCGAGAATGATGACCTGGCCACC
AGCCTTGTTCTTGACCCCTACCTCGGCTTCCGCACCCATAAGATGAATGTCAGTCCTGTGCCCACCTTGC
GACGACAACACCACCTTCGTTCAGCACTGGAAGCTTTCCTAAGGCAACGGGACCTGGAGGCTGCATTCCG
GGCCCTGACGCTAGGAGGCTGGATGGCCCACTACTTCCAGAGCCGTGCCCCTCGGCAGGAGGCTGCTCTC
AAGACCCACATTTTCTGCTACCTCCGCGCCTTCCTGCCTGAGAGTGGCTTCACCATTCTGCCCTGCACCC
GCTACTCCATGGAGACCAATGGGGCCAAGATTGTGTCTACCCGTGCTTGGAAGAAGAATGAGAAGCTGGA
GCTGCTGGTGGGCTGCATTGCAGAGCTGCGTGAAGAGGATGAAGACCTGCTTAGGGCCGGTGAGAACGAC
TTCAGCATCATGTACTCCACCCGAAAAAGGAGTGCCCAGCTGTGGCTTGGCCCAGCTGCCTTCATCGCCG
CTGCCGGCAAACCCAACTGCAAGTTTGTGCCCTCAGATGGGAATACTGCCTGTGTGAAGGTGCTACGGGA
CATTGAGCCAGGGGATGAAGTGACTTGCTTCTATGGTGAGGGCTTCTTCGGCGAGAAGAATGAGCACTGT
GAATGCTATACCTGTGAGAGGAAAGGCGAGGGAGCTTTCAGACTTCAGCCCAGGGAGCCTGAGCTGCGAC
CAAAGCCCCTAGACAAGTATGAGCTCCGAGAGACAAAGAGGCGTCTGCAGCAGGGCTTGGTCAGCAGCCA
GCAGAGCCTGATGAGCCGGTGGGCCTGCTCCCACCTGTCCCCACTGCGCCCTGACCCATTCTGTGCTGCC
TGCCAGCCCTCATGCCTGCTGCCTGCCAGCCCCCACATGGATTACTTGCCCCTTTGGCTCCAGCGGGCGC
CTCAACCCCAGCCCATAGTACCTCCCAGGAAGCGCCACCGCCGCCGCCGCCCCAGGATCCGCCAGGCTTC
ATTGCCTCCTGTCCTCCGCACTGCCTGTGTCCCCCTGCACCGATGGGGAGGCTGTGGTCCCCACTGCCAG
CTACGTGCTGAGGCCATGGTGACCCTACACCTGCGCCCCCAGACTCGCTGGACCCCACAACAGGACTGGT
ACTGGGCCCGGCGCTATGGGCTACCTTCTGTGGGGCGTGTGGAACTTACCCGCCTAGCCCCAGCCCTGCC
AGCTGCTCCTGCCCCTGCTGGGAACCCAGGTCCTGTCCCCACTCCTGATTTCATCCCTAAGCAGGCCCTT
GCCTTTGCTCCGTTCTGCCCACCTAAGCGCCTCCGGCTAGTGGTCAGTCATGGTTCTATTGATCTGGACA
TCAATAGTGGTGAGCCATAAGCGGCCGCGGATCTGGTTACCACTAAACCAGCCTCAAGAACACCCGAATG
GAGTCTCTAAGCTACATAATACCAACTTACACTTTACAAAATGTTGTCCCCCAAAATGTAGCCATTCGTA
TCTGCTCCTAATAAAAAGAAAGTTTCTTCACATTC
